Addgene plasmid #238615: CCR2-HiBiT Fusion Vector
Depositing lab: Promega Corporation.
Backbone
  Vector backbone: pBiT3.1-C [CMV/HiBiT/Blast] Vector
  Vector type: Mammalian Expression
  Selectable markers: Blasticidin
Growth in bacteria
  Bacterial resistance: Kanamycin, 50 μg/mL
  Growth temperature: 37°C
  Growth strain: DH5alpha
  Copy number: High Copy
Gene/Insert
  Gene/Insert name: CCR2
  Species: H. sapiens (human)
  Mutation: None
  Entrez Gene: CCR2 (a.k.a. CC-CKR-2, CCR-2, CCR2A, CCR2B, CD192, CKR2, CKR2A, CKR2B, CMKBR2, MCP-1-R, PCLUD)
  Promoter: CMV
  Tag / fusion protein: HiBiT (C terminal on backbone)
  Cloning method: Other
How to cite: CCR2-HiBiT Fusion Vector was a gift from Promega Corporation (Addgene plasmid # 238615 ; http://n2t.net/addgene:238615 ; RRID:Addgene_238615)
