[The description below was written by a language model from this plasmid's Addgene catalogue record and pLannotate feature annotations shown in this document.]
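Description:
CCR2-HiBiT Fusion Vector is a mammalian expression plasmid built on the pBiT3.1-C [CMV/HiBiT/Blast] backbone. It expresses human CCR2, the chemokine receptor for CCL2 (MCP-1), with no recorded mutations and with the HiBiT peptide fused to its C terminus. Transcription is driven by the human cytomegalovirus immediate-early enhancer and promoter, followed by a chimeric β-globin/immunoglobulin intron that generally improves mRNA processing and expression. A T7 promoter sits immediately upstream of the coding sequence, which could allow in vitro transcription. The annotated CCR2 open reading frame spans about 1.1 kb. The automated annotation matched it to the mouse orthologue, but the catalogue records the insert as human. An SV40 polyadenylation signal lies downstream of it. The HiBiT tag is not called as a feature, but short fragment hits between the receptor ORF and the poly(A) signal probably fall in the linker and tag region.

The 5.4 kb plasmid replicates at high copy in E. coli from a ColE1/pUC-type origin, and a cer site helps keep the plasmid monomeric. Bacterial selection is with kanamycin. The catalogue and backbone name list blasticidin as the mammalian selectable marker. However, the feature table shows an SV40 early promoter and bacterial EM7 promoter driving a neo/nptII (kanamycin/neomycin-type) gene with a synthetic poly(A) signal, and no blasticidin resistance gene is annotated. The record does not resolve this discrepancy.

HiBiT is a small peptide that complements the LgBiT subunit to reconstitute NanoLuc-type luciferase activity. Fusions of this kind are therefore typically used for luminescent measurement of protein abundance, surface expression or trafficking, although the record does not state a specific application.
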