Features (pLannotate 1.2.2; 19 found; start..end, strand, type, name):
    140..517     +  enhancer       CMV enhancer: human cytomegalovirus immediate early enhancer
    519..718     +  promoter       CMV promoter: human cytomegalovirus (CMV) immediate early promoter
    857..989     +  intron         chimeric intron: chimera between introns from human β-globin and immunoglobulin heavy chain genes
   1033..1051    +  promoter       T7 promoter: promoter for bacteriophage T7 RNA polymerase
   1065..2144    +  CDS            Ccr2: CCR2_MOUSE - Also known as Cmkbr2. Experimental evidence at protein level: Swiss-Prot protein existence level 1. Key functional receptor for CCL2 but can also bind CCL7 and CCL12 chemokines (PubMed:8631787, PubMed:8662823, PubMed:8996246). Its binding with CCL2 on monocytes and macrophages mediates chemotaxis and migration induction through the activation of the PI3K cascade, the small G protein Rac and lamellipodium protrusion (By similarity). Also acts as a receptor for the beta-defensin DEFB106A/DEFB106B (By similarity). Regulates the expression of T-cell inflammatory cytokines and T-cell d
   2222..2251    +  misc_feature   MCS (fragment): pUC18/19 multiple cloning site
   2258..2307    +  CDS            SET1 (fragment): solubility-enhancement tag derived from T7 phage gene 10B
   2315..2334    +  terminator     T7 terminator (fragment): transcription terminator for bacteriophage T7 RNA polymerase
   2356..2477    -  polyA_signal   SV40 poly(A) signal: SV40 polyadenylation signal
   2500..2568    -  CDS            large T antigen (fragment): large T antigen from SV40 (simian virus 40)
   2573..2605    +  rep_origin     M13 ori (fragment): M13 bacteriophage origin of replication; arrow indicates direction of (+) strand synthesis
   2606..2657    -  misc_feature   bom (fragment): basis of mobility region from pBR322
   2722..3079    +  promoter       SV40 promoter: SV40 enhancer and early promoter
   3094..3141    +  promoter       EM7 promoter: synthetic bacterial promoter&nbsp
   3173..3964    +  CDS            neo: KKA2_KLEPN - Also known as kan, nptII. Experimental evidence at protein level: Swiss-Prot protein existence level 1. Resistance to kanamycin, neomycin, paromomycin, ribostamycin, butirosin and gentamicin B. From Klebsiella pneumoniae.
   4031..4079    +  polyA_signal   poly(A) signal: synthetic polyadenylation signal
   4100..4189    -  CDS            tnpA (fragment): TN5P_ECOLX - Also known as tnp. Experimental evidence at protein level: Swiss-Prot protein existence level 1. Mediates transposition of transposon Tn5 by a 'cut and paste' mechanism. First, the monomeric transposase binds the 19 bp inverted DNA repeats flanking the transposon. Then, dimerization of the DNA- bound transposase creates a synaptic DNA complex. After nicking of the first DNA strand, excision of the transposon proceeds through a series of intermediates. The transposase then mediates the insertion of the transposon at a new site by strand transfer. The activity of the wild- type tran
   4318..4906    -  rep_origin     ori: high-copy-number ColE1/pMB1/pBR322/pUC origin of replication
   5022..5305    +  misc_feature   cer region: ColE1-derived recombination site that helps to maintain plasmids as monomers
>Addgene plasmid #238615 | CCR2-HiBiT Fusion Vector | addgene full sequence | sequence record 478483 | Addgene NGS Result
TCAATATTGGCCATTAGCCATATTATTCATTGGTTATATAGCATAAATCAATATTGGCTATTGGCCATTG
CATACGTTGTATCTATATCATAATATGTACATTTATATTGGCTCATGTCCAATATGACCGCCATGTTGGC
ATTGATTATTGACTAGTTATTAATAGTAATCAATTACGGGGTCATTAGTTCATAGCCCATATATGGAGTT
CCGCGTTACATAACTTACGGTAAATGGCCCGCCTGGCTGACCGCCCAACGACCCCCGCCCATTGACGTCA
ATAATGACGTATGTTCCCATAGTAACGCCAATAGGGACTTTCCATTGACGTCAATGGGTGGAGTATTTAC
GGTAAACTGCCCACTTGGCAGTACATCAAGTGTATCATATGCCAAGTCCGCCCCCTATTGACGTCAATGA
CGGTAAATGGCCCGCCTGGCATTATGCCCAGTACATGACCTTACGGGACTTTCCTACTTGGCAGTACATC
TACGTATTAGTCATCGCTATTACCATGGTGATGCGGTTTTGGCAGTACACCAATGGGCGTGGATAGCGGT
TTGACTCACGGGGATTTCCAAGTCTCCACCCCATTGACGTCAATGGGAGTTTGTTTTGGCACCAAAATCA
ACGGGACTTTCCAAAATGTCGTAATAACCCCGCCCCGTTGACGCAAATGGGCGGTAGGCGTGTACGGTGG
GAGGTCTATATAAGCAGAGCTGGTTTAGTGAACCGTCAGATCACTAGAAGCTTTATTGCGGTAGTTTATC
ACAGTTAAATTGCTAACGCAGTCAGTGCTTCTGACACAACAGTCTCGAACTTAAGCTGCAGAAGTTGGTC
GTGAGGCACTGGGCAGGTAAGTATCAAGGTTACAAGACAGGTTTAAGGAGACCAATAGAAACTGGGCTTG
TCGAGACAGAGAAGACTCTTGCGTTTCTGATAGGCACCTATTGGTCTTACTGACATCCACTTTGCCTTTC
TCTCCACAGGTGTCCACTCCCAGTTCAATTACAGCTCTTAAGGCTAGAGTATTAATACGACTCACTATAG
GGCTAGCGATCGCCATGCTGTCCACATCTCGTTCTCGGTTTATCAGAAATACCAACGAGAGCGGTGAAGA
AGTCACCACCTTTTTTGATTATGATTACGGTGCTCCCTGTCATAAATTTGACGTGAAGCAAATTGGGGCC
CAACTCCTGCCTCCGCTCTACTCGCTGGTGTTCATCTTTGGTTTTGTGGGCAACATGCTGGTCGTCCTCA
TCTTAATAAACTGCAAAAAGCTGAAGTGCTTGACTGACATTTACCTGCTCAACCTGGCCATCTCTGATCT
GCTTTTTCTTATTACTCTCCCATTGTGGGCTCACTCTGCTGCAAATGAGTGGGTCTTTGGGAATGCAATG
TGCAAATTATTCACAGGGCTGTATCACATCGGTTATTTTGGCGGAATCTTCTTCATCATCCTCCTGACAA
TCGATAGATACCTGGCTATTGTCCATGCTGTGTTTGCTTTAAAAGCCAGGACGGTCACCTTTGGGGTGGT
GACAAGTGTGATCACCTGGTTGGTGGCTGTGTTTGCTTCTGTCCCAGGAATCATCTTTACTAAATGCCAG
AAAGAAGATTCTGTTTATGTCTGTGGCCCTTATTTTCCACGAGGATGGAATAATTTCCACACAATAATGA
GGAACATTTTGGGGCTGGTCCTGCCGCTGCTCATCATGGTCATCTGCTACTCGGGAATCCTGAAAACCCT
GCTTCGGTGTCGAAACGAGAAGAAGAGGCATAGGGCAGTGAGAGTCATCTTCACCATCATGATTGTTTAC
TTTCTCTTCTGGACTCCCTATAATATTGTCATTCTCCTGAACACCTTCCAGGAATTCTTCGGCCTGAGTA
ACTGTGAAAGCACCAGTCAACTGGACCAAGCCACGCAGGTGACAGAGACTCTTGGGATGACTCACTGCTG
CATCAATCCCATCATCTATGCCTTCGTTGGGGAGAAGTTCAGAAGGTATCTCTCGGTGTTCTTCCGAAAG
CACATCACCAAGCGCTTCTGCAAACAATGTCCAGTTTTCTACAGGGAGACAGTGGATGGAGTGACTTCAA
CAAACACGCCTTCCACTGGGGAGCAGGAAGTCTCGGCTGGTTTAGTTTCTCAAGGCAGTTCAGGTGGCTC
GAGCGGTGTGAGCGGCTGGCGGCTGTTCAAGAAGATTAGCTAAGGCCGCGACTCTAGAGTCGACCTGCAG
GCATGCAAGCTGATCCGGCTGCTAACAAAGCCCGAAAGGAAGCTGAGTTGGCTGCTGCCACCGCTGAGCA
ATAACTAGCATAACCCCTTGGGGCGGCCGCTTCGAGCAGACATGATAAGATACATTGATGAGTTTGGACA
AACCACAACTAGAATGCAGTGAAAAAAATGCTTTATTTGTGAAATTTGTGATGCTATTGCTTTATTTGTA
ACCATTATAAGCTGCAATAAACAAGTTAACAACAACAATTGCATTCATTTTATGTTTCAGGTTCAGGGGG
AGATGTGGGAGGTTTTTTTAAGCAAGTAAAACCTCTACAAATGTGGTAAAATCGAATTTTAACAAAATAT
TAACGCTTACAATTTCCTGATGCGGTATTTTCTCCTTACGCATCTGTGCGGTATTTCACACCGCATACGC
GGATCTGCGCAGCACCATGGCCTGAAATAACCTCTGAAAGAGGAACTTGGTTAGGTACCTTCTGAGGCGG
AAAGAACCAGCTGTGGAATGTGTGTCAGTTAGGGTGTGGAAAGTCCCCAGGCTCCCCAGCAGGCAGAAGT
ATGCAAAGCATGCATCTCAATTAGTCAGCAACCAGGTGTGGAAAGTCCCCAGGCTCCCCAGCAGGCAGAA
GTATGCAAAGCATGCATCTCAATTAGTCAGCAACCATAGTCCCGCCCCTAACTCCGCCCATCCCGCCCCT
AACTCCGCCCAGTTCCGCCCATTCTCCGCCCCATGGCTGACTAATTTTTTTTATTTATGCAGAGGCCGAG
GCCGCCTCGGCCTCTGAGCTATTCCAGAAGTAGTGAGGAGGCTTTTTTGGAGGCCTAGGCTTTTGCAAAA
AGCTTAATTAACTGTTGACAATTAATCATCGGCATAGTATATCGGCATAGTATAATACGACAAGGTGAGG
AACTAAACCCAGGAGGCAGATCATGATTGAACAAGATGGATTGCACGCAGGTTCTCCGGCCGCTTGGGTG
GAGAGGCTATTCGGCTATGACTGGGCACAACAGACAATCGGCTGCTCTGATGCCGCCGTGTTCCGGCTGT
CAGCGCAGGGGCGCCCGGTTCTTTTTGTCAAGACCGACCTGTCCGGTGCCCTGAATGAACTGCAGGACGA
GGCAGCGCGGCTATCGTGGCTGGCCACGACGGGCGTTCCTTGCGCAGCTGTGCTCGACGTTGTCACTGAA
GCGGGAAGGGACTGGCTGCTATTGGGCGAAGTGCCGGGGCAGGATCTCCTGTCATCTCACCTTGCTCCTG
CCGAGAAAGTATCCATCATGGCTGATGCAATGCGGCGGCTGCATACGCTTGATCCGGCTACCTGCCCATT
CGACCACCAAGCGAAACATCGCATCGAGCGAGCACGTACTCGGATGGAAGCCGGTCTTGTCGATCAGGAT
GATCTGGACGAAGAGCATCAGGGGCTCGCGCCAGCCGAACTGTTCGCCAGGCTCAAGGCGCGCATGCCCG
ACGGCGAGGATCTCGTCGTGACCCATGGCGATGCCTGCTTGCCGAATATCATGGTGGAAAATGGCCGCTT
TTCTGGATTCATCGACTGTGGCCGGCTGGGTGTGGCGGACCGCTATCAGGACATAGCGTTGGCTACCCGT
GATATTGCTGAAGAGCTTGGCGGCGAATGGGCTGACCGCTTCCTCGTGCTTTACGGTATCGCCGCTCCCG
ATTCGCAGCGCATCGCCTTCTATCGCCTTCTTGACGAGTTCTTCTGAGCGGGACTCTGGGGTTCGAAATG
ACCGACCAAGCGACGCCCAACCTGCCATCACGATGGCCGCAATAAAATATCTTTATTTTCATTACATCTG
TGTGTTGGTTTTTTGTGTGAATCGATAGCGATAAGGATCCTCTTTGCGCTTGCGTTTTCCCTTGTCCAGA
TAGCCCAGTAGCTGACATTCATCCGGGGTCAGCACCGTTTCTGCGGACTGGCTTTCTACCCGGTATCAGC
TCACTCAAAGGCGGTAATACGGTTATCCACAGAATCAGGGGATAACGCAGGAAAGAACATGTGAGCAAAA
GGCCAGCAAAAGGCCAGGAACCGTAAAAAGGCCGCGTTGCTGGCGTTTTTCCATAGGCTCCGCCCCCCTG
ACGAGCATCACAAAAATCGACGCTCAAGTCAGAGGTGGCGAAACCCGACAGGACTATAAAGATACCAGGC
GTTTCCCCCTGGAAGCTCCCTCGTGCGCTCTCCTGTTCCGACCCTGCCGCTTACCGGATACCTGTCCGCC
TTTCTCCCTTCGGGAAGCGTGGCGCTTTCTCATAGCTCACGCTGTAGGTATCTCAGTTCGGTGTAGGTCG
TTCGCTCCAAGCTGGGCTGTGTGCACGAACCCCCCGTTCAGCCCGACCGCTGCGCCTTATCCGGTAACTA
TCGTCTTGAGTCCAACCCGGTAAGACACGACTTATCGCCACTGGCAGCAGCCACTGGTAACAGGATTAGC
AGAGCGAGGTATGTAGGCGGTGCTACAGAGTTCTTGAAGTGGTGGCCTAACTACGGCTACACTAGAAGGA
CAGTATTTGGTATCTGCGCTCTGCTGAAGCCAGTTACCTTCGGAAAAAGAGTTGGTAGCTCTTGATCCGG
CAAACAAACCACCGCTGGTAGCGGTGGTTTTTTTGTTTGCAAGCAGCAGATTACGCGCAGAAAAAAAGGA
TTTCAAGAAGATCCTTTGATCTTTTCTACGGGGTCTGACGCTCAGTGGAACGAAAACTCACGTTAAGGGA
TTTTGGTCATGAGATTATCAAAAAGGATCTTCACCTAGATCCTTTTATAGTCCGGAAATACAGGAACGCA
CGCTGGATGGCCCTTCGCTGGGATGGTGAAACCATGAAAAATGGCAGCTTCAGTGGATTAAGTGGGGGTA
ATGTGGCCTGTACCCTCTGGTTGCATAGGTATTCATACGGTTAAAATTTATCAGGCGCGATTGCGGCAGT
TTTTCGGGTGGTTTGTTGCCATTTTTACCTGTCTGCTGCCGTGATCGCGCTGAACGCGTTTTAGCGGTGC
GTACAATTAAGGGATTATGGTAAATCCACTTACTGTCTGCCCTCGTAGCCATCGAGATAAACCGCAGTAC
TCCGGCCACGATGCGTCCGGCGTAGAGGATCGAGATCT
